Addgene plasmid #173453: pFA6a-mCherry-mNeonGreen-kanMX (pKBJ006)
Purpose: Contains mCherry-mNeonGreen tandem fluorescent protein timer
Depositing lab: Anton Khmelinskii. Depositing organization: Institut fuer Molekulare Biologie (IMB Mainz). Publication: High-Throughput Analysis of Protein Turnover with Tandem Fluorescent Protein Timers. Fung JJ, Blocher-Juarez K, Khmelinskii A. Methods Mol Biol. 2022;2378:85-100. doi: 10.1007/978-1-0716-1732-8_6. PubMed 34985695.
Backbone
  Vector backbone: pFA6a-mCherry-sfGFP-kanMX (pMaM17)
  Backbone size w/o insert (bp): 5614
  Total vector size (bp): 5608
  Modifications to backbone: Plasmid pFA6a-mCherry-sfGFP-kanMX (pMaM17) was digested with SalI-HF and BamHI-HF to cut out the fluorescent proteins; the 4150bp fragment was gel-purified. mCherry-mNeonGreen insert was amplified by PCR from plasmid pRS423-mCherry-mNeonGreen-CYC1ter (pKBJ002.1). Digested-vector and PCR-insert were assembled by Gibson and transformed into E. coli Dh5a.
  Vector type: Yeast Expression
  Selectable markers: Neomycin (select with G418)
Growth in bacteria
  Bacterial resistance: Ampicillin, 100 μg/mL
  Growth temperature: 37°C
  Growth strain: DH5alpha
  Copy number: Unknown
Gene/Insert
  Gene/Insert name: mCherry-mNeonGreen
  Insert size (bp): 1452
  Promoter: no promoter
  Cloning method: Gibson Cloning
  Sequencing primers: 5′ agagtgcaccatatggac; 3′ ctgagaaagcaacctgac
Terms and licenses: Academic/Nonprofit Terms; Industry Terms: Not Available to Industry
How to cite: pFA6a-mCherry-mNeonGreen-kanMX (pKBJ006) was a gift from Anton Khmelinskii (Addgene plasmid # 173453 ; http://n2t.net/addgene:173453 ; RRID:Addgene_173453)
