[The description below was written by a language model from this plasmid's Addgene catalogue record and pLannotate feature annotations shown in this document.]
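Description:
pFA6a-mCherry-mNeonGreen-kanMX (pKBJ006) is a 5.6 kb yeast tagging-module plasmid of the pFA6a family, derived from pFA6a-mCherry-sfGFP-kanMX by cutting out the original fluorescent protein pair and inserting a PCR-amplified mCherry-mNeonGreen fragment by Gibson assembly. It is propagated in E. coli through a high-copy ColE1/pUC-type origin with ampicillin selection (AmpR under its own bla promoter). No yeast replication origin is annotated, consistent with a plasmid that serves as a source of a cassette rather than as an episomal expression vector. Short lacI, rop and bom fragments, together with flanking SP6 and T7 phage promoters, are backbone remnants.

The payload is a promoterless tandem fusion of about 1.45 kb in which the mCherry coding sequence is followed, after a short linker region, by mNeonGreen. It is terminated by the S. cerevisiae ADH1 terminator and followed by the kanMX marker, which allows G418 selection in yeast. Because the record lists no promoter for the insert, expression depends on placing the fusion in frame behind a gene of interest. pFA6a modules are commonly used for this as PCR templates for C-terminal tagging at chromosomal loci by homologous recombination, although the record does not spell out that workflow.

The mCherry-mNeonGreen pair forms a tandem fluorescent protein timer. In general, such timers rely on two fluorophores that mature at different rates, so the red-to-green intensity ratio reports the average age of the tagged protein pool and therefore its turnover. The associated publication concerns high-throughput analysis of protein turnover with these timers, and this plasmid offers an mNeonGreen alternative to the parental sfGFP version.
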