Features (pLannotate 1.2.2; 12 found; start..end, strand, type, name):
    102..120     +  promoter       SP6 promoter: promoter for bacteriophage SP6 RNA polymerase
    161..868     +  CDS            mCherry: mCherry is a basic (constitutively fluorescent) red fluorescent protein published in 2004, derived from Discosoma sp.. It is reported to be a very rapidly-maturing monomer with low acid sensitivity.
    905..1612    +  CDS            mNeonGreen: mNeonGreen is a basic (constitutively fluorescent) green/yellow fluorescent protein published in 2013, derived from Branchiostoma lanceolatum. It is reported to be a very rapidly-maturing monomer with moderate acid sensitivity.
   1641..1828    +  terminator     ADH1 terminator: S. cerevisiae ADH1; transcription terminator for the S. cerevisiae alcohol dehydrogenase 1 (ADH1) gene
   1903..3259    +  gene           kanMX: yeast selectable marker conferring kanamycin resistance (Wach et al., 1994)
   3364..3382    -  promoter       T7 promoter: promoter for bacteriophage T7 RNA polymerase
   3404..3457    -  CDS            lacI (fragment): lac repressor; lacI; The lac repressor binds to the lac operator to inhibit transcription in E. coli. This inhibition can be relieved by adding lactose or isopropyl-β-D-thiogalactopyranoside (IPTG).
   3640..4228    -  rep_origin     ori: high-copy-number ColE1/pMB1/pBR322/pUC origin of replication
   4399..5259    -  CDS            AmpR: β-lactamase; bla; confers resistance to ampicillin, carbenicillin, and related antibiotics
   5260..5364    -  promoter       AmpR promoter: bla
   5459..5494    +  CDS            rop (fragment): Rop protein, which maintains plasmids at low copy number; rop
   5596..39      +  misc_feature   bom (fragment) (across the origin): basis of mobility region from pBR322
>Addgene plasmid #173453 | pFA6a-mCherry-mNeonGreen-kanMX (pKBJ006) | depositor full sequence | sequence record 337683 | pFA6a-mCherry-mNeonGreen-kanMX (pKBJ006) sequence 5608 bps
GCGGCATCAGAGCAGATTGTACTGAGAGTGCACCATATGGACATATTGTCGTTAGAACGCGGCTACAATT
AATACATAACCTTATGTATCATACACATACGATTTAGGTGACACTATAGAACGCGGCCGCCAGCTGAAGC
TTCGTACGCTGCAGGTCGACATGGTGAGCAAGGGCGAGGAGGATAACATGGCCATCATCAAGGAGTTCAT
GCGCTTCAAGGTGCACATGGAGGGCTCCGTGAACGGCCACGAGTTCGAGATCGAGGGCGAGGGCGAGGGC
CGCCCCTACGAGGGCACCCAGACCGCCAAGCTGAAGGTGACCAAGGGTGGCCCCCTGCCCTTCGCCTGGG
ACATCCTGTCCCCTCAGTTCATGTACGGCTCCAAGGCCTACGTGAAGCACCCCGCCGACATCCCCGACTA
CTTGAAGCTGTCCTTCCCCGAGGGCTTCAAGTGGGAGCGCGTGATGAACTTCGAGGACGGCGGCGTGGTG
ACCGTGACCCAGGACTCCTCCCTGCAGGACGGCGAGTTCATCTACAAGGTGAAGCTGCGCGGCACCAACT
TCCCCTCCGACGGCCCCGTAATGCAGAAGAAGACCATGGGCTGGGAGGCCTCCTCCGAGCGGATGTACCC
CGAGGACGGCGCCCTGAAGGGCGAGATCAAGCAGAGGCTGAAGCTGAAGGACGGCGGCCACTACGACGCT
GAGGTCAAGACCACCTACAAGGCCAAGAAGCCCGTGCAGCTGCCCGGCGCCTACAACGTCAACATCAAGT
TGGACATCACCTCCCACAACGAGGACTACACCATCGTGGAACAGTACGAACGCGCCGAGGGCCGCCACTC
CACCGGCGGCATGGACGAGCTGTACAAGCTCGACGGAGCAGGTGCTGGTGCTGGTGCTGGAGCAATGGTT
TCTAAGGGTGAAGAAGACAACATGGCTTCTTTGCCAGCTACTCACGAATTGCACATCTTCGGTTCTATCA
ACGGTGTTGACTTCGACATGGTTGGTCAAGGTACTGGTAACCCAAACGACGGTTACGAAGAATTGAACTT
GAAGTCTACTAAGGGTGACTTGCAATTCTCTCCATGGATCTTGGTTCCACACATCGGTTACGGTTTCCAC
CAATACTTGCCATACCCAGACGGTATGTCTCCATTCCAAGCTGCTATGGTTGACGGTTCTGGTTACCAAG
TTCACAGAACTATGCAATTCGAAGACGGTGCTTCTTTGACTGTTAACTACAGATACACTTACGAAGGTTC
TCACATCAAGGGTGAAGCTCAAGTTAAGGGTACTGGTTTCCCAGCTGACGGTCCAGTTATGACTAACTCT
TTGACTGCTGCTGACTGGTGTAGATCTAAGAAGACTTACCCAAACGACAAGACTATCATCTCTACTTTCA
AGTGGTCTTACACTACTGGTAACGGTAAGAGATACAGATCTACTGCTAGAACTACTTACACTTTCGCTAA
GCCAATGGCTGCTAACTACTTGAAGAACCAACCAATGTACGTTTTCAGAAAGACTGAATTGAAGCACTCT
AAGACTGAATTGAACTTCAAGGAATGGCAAAAGGCTTTCACTGACGTTATGGGTATGGACGAATTGTACA
AGGGATCCTAAGCGCGCCACTTCTAAATAAGCGAATTTCTTATGATTTATGATTTTTATTATTAAATAAG
TTATAAAAAAAATAAGTGTATACAAATTTTAAAGTGACTCTTAGGTTTTAAAACGAAAATTCTTATTCTT
GAGTAACTCTTTCCTGTAGGTCAGGTTGCTTTCTCAGGTATAGTATGAGGTCGCTCTTATTGACCACACC
TCTACCGGCAGATCCGCTAGGGATAACAGGGTAATATAGATCTGTTTAGCTTGCCTCGTCCCCGCCGGGT
CACCCGGCCAGCGACATGGAGGCCCAGAATACCCTCCTTGACAGTCTTGACGTGCGCAGCTCAGGGGCAT
GATGTGACTGTCGCCCGTACATTTAGCCCATACATCCCCATGTATAATCATTTGCATCCATACATTTTGA
TGGCCGCACGGCGCGAAGCAAAAATTACGGCTCCTCGCTGCAGACCTGCGAGCAGGGAAACGCTCCCCTC
ACAGACGCGTTGAATTGTCCCCACGCCGCGCCCCTGTAGAGAAATATAAAAGGTTAGGATTTGCCACTGA
GGTTCTTCTTTCATATACTTCCTTTTAAAATCTTGCTAGGATACAGTTCTCACATCACATCCGAACATAA
ACAACCATGGGTAAGGAAAAGACTCACGTTTCGAGGCCGCGATTAAATTCCAACATGGATGCTGATTTAT
ATGGGTATAAATGGGCTCGCGATAATGTCGGGCAATCAGGTGCGACAATCTATCGATTGTATGGGAAGCC
CGATGCGCCAGAGTTGTTTCTGAAACATGGCAAAGGTAGCGTTGCCAATGATGTTACAGATGAGATGGTC
AGACTAAACTGGCTGACGGAATTTATGCCTCTTCCGACCATCAAGCATTTTATCCGTACTCCTGATGATG
CATGGTTACTCACCACTGCGATCCCCGGCAAAACAGCATTCCAGGTATTAGAAGAATATCCTGATTCAGG
TGAAAATATTGTTGATGCGCTGGCAGTGTTCCTGCGCCGGTTGCATTCGATTCCTGTTTGTAATTGTCCT
TTTAACAGCGATCGCGTATTTCGTCTCGCTCAGGCGCAATCACGAATGAATAACGGTTTGGTTGATGCGA
GTGATTTTGATGACGAGCGTAATGGCTGGCCTGTTGAACAAGTCTGGAAAGAAATGCATAAGCTTTTGCC
ATTCTCACCGGATTCAGTCGTCACTCATGGTGATTTCTCACTTGATAACCTTATTTTTGACGAGGGGAAA
TTAATAGGTTGTATTGATGTTGGACGAGTCGGAATCGCAGACCGATACCAGGATCTTGCCATCCTATGGA
ACTGCCTCGGTGAGTTTTCTCCTTCATTACAGAAACGGCTTTTTCAAAAATATGGTATTGATAATCCTGA
TATGAATAAATTGCAGTTTCATTTGATGCTCGATGAGTTTTTCTAATCAGTACTGACAATAAAAAGATTC
TTGTTTTCAAGAACTTGTCATTTGTATAGTTTTTTTATATTGTAGTTGTTCTATTTTAATCAAATGTTAG
CGTGATTTATATTTTTTTTCGCCTCGACATCATCTGCCCAGATGCGAAGTTAAGTGCGCAGAAAGTAATA
TCATGCGTCAATCGTATGTGAATGCTGGTCGCTATACTGCTGTCGATTCGATACTAACGCCGCCATCCAG
TTTAAACGAGCTCGAATTCATCGATGATATCAGATCCACTAGTGGCCTATGCGGCCGCGGATCTGCCGGT
CTCCCTATAGTGAGTCGTATTAATTTCGATAAGCCAGGTTAACCTGCATTAATGAATCGGCCAACGCGCG
GGGAGAGGCGGTTTGCGTATTGGGCGCTCTTCCGCTTCCTCGCTCACTGACTCGCTGCGCTCGGTCGTTC
GGCTGCGGCGAGCGGTATCAGCTCACTCAAAGGCGGTAATACGGTTATCCACAGAATCAGGGGATAACGC
AGGAAAGAACATGTGAGCAAAAGGCCAGCAAAAGGCCAGGAACCGTAAAAAGGCCGCGTTGCTGGCGTTT
TTCCATAGGCTCCGCCCCCCTGACGAGCATCACAAAAATCGACGCTCAAGTCAGAGGTGGCGAAACCCGA
CAGGACTATAAAGATACCAGGCGTTTCCCCCTGGAAGCTCCCTCGTGCGCTCTCCTGTTCCGACCCTGCC
GCTTACCGGATACCTGTCCGCCTTTCTCCCTTCGGGAAGCGTGGCGCTTTCTCAATGCTCACGCTGTAGG
TATCTCAGTTCGGTGTAGGTCGTTCGCTCCAAGCTGGGCTGTGTGCACGAACCCCCCGTTCAGCCCGACC
GCTGCGCCTTATCCGGTAACTATCGTCTTGAGTCCAACCCGGTAAGACACGACTTATCGCCACTGGCAGC
AGCCACTGGTAACAGGATTAGCAGAGCGAGGTATGTAGGCGGTGCTACAGAGTTCTTGAAGTGGTGGCCT
AACTACGGCTACACTAGAAGGACAGTATTTGGTATCTGCGCTCTGCTGAAGCCAGTTACCTTCGGAAAAA
GAGTTGGTAGCTCTTGATCCGGCAAACAAACCACCGCTGGTAGCGGTGGTTTTTTTGTTTGCAAGCAGCA
GATTACGCGCAGAAAAAAAGGATCTCAAGAAGATCCTTTGATCTTTTCTACGGGGTCTGACGCTCAGTGG
AACGAAAACTCACGTTAAGGGATTTTGGTCATGAGATTATCAAAAAGGATCTTCACCTAGATCCTTTTAA
ATTAAAAATGAAGTTTTAAATCAATCTAAAGTATATATGAGTAAACTTGGTCTGACAGTTACCAATGCTT
AATCAGTGAGGCACCTATCTCAGCGATCTGTCTATTTCGTTCATCCATAGTTGCCTGACTCCCCGTCGTG
TAGATAACTACGATACGGGAGGGCTTACCATCTGGCCCCAGTGCTGCAATGATACCGCGAGACCCACGCT
CACCGGCTCCAGATTTATCAGCAATAAACCAGCCAGCCGGAAGGGCCGAGCGCAGAAGTGGTCCTGCAAC
TTTATCCGCCTCCATCCAGTCTATTAATTGTTGCCGGGAAGCTAGAGTAAGTAGTTCGCCAGTTAATAGT
TTGCGCAACGTTGTTGCCATTGCTACAGGCATCGTGGTGTCACGCTCGTCGTTTGGTATGGCTTCATTCA
GCTCCGGTTCCCAACGATCAAGGCGAGTTACATGATCCCCCATGTTGTGCAAAAAAGCGGTTAGCTCCTT
CGGTCCTCCGATCGTTGTCAGAAGTAAGTTGGCCGCAGTGTTATCACTCATGGTTATGGCAGCACTGCAT
AATTCTCTTACTGTCATGCCATCCGTAAGATGCTTTTCTGTGACTGGTGAGTACTCAACCAAGTCATTCT
GAGAATAGTGTATGCGGCGACCGAGTTGCTCTTGCCCGGCGTCAATACGGGATAATACCGCGCCACATAG
CAGAACTTTAAAAGTGCTCATCATTGGAAAACGTTCTTCGGGGCGAAAACTCTCAAGGATCTTACCGCTG
TTGAGATCCAGTTCGATGTAACCCACTCGTGCACCCAACTGATCTTCAGCATCTTTTACTTTCACCAGCG
TTTCTGGGTGAGCAAAAACAGGAAGGCAAAATGCCGCAAAAAAGGGAATAAGGGCGACACGGAAATGTTG
AATACTCATACTCTTCCTTTTTCAATATTATTGAAGCATTTATCAGGGTTATTGTCTCATGAGCGGATAC
ATATTTGAATGTATTTAGAAAAATAAACAAATAGGGGTTCCGCGCACATTTCCCCGAAAAGTGCCACCTG
ACGTCTAAGAAACCATTATTATCATGACATTAACCTATAAAAATAGGCGTATCACGAGGCCCTTTCGTCT
CGCGCGTTTCGGTGATGACGGTGAAAACCTCTGACACATGCAGCTCCCGGAGACGGTCACAGCTTGTCTG
TAAGCGGATGCCGGGAGCAGACAAGCCCGTCAGGGCGCGTCAGCGGGTGTTGGCGGGTGTCGGGGCTGGC
TTAACTAT
