Features (pLannotate 1.2.2; 12 found; start..end, strand, type, name):
    102..120     +  promoter       SP6 promoter: promoter for bacteriophage SP6 RNA polymerase
    161..868     +  CDS            mCherry: mCherry is a basic (constitutively fluorescent) red fluorescent protein published in 2004, derived from Discosoma sp.. It is reported to be a very rapidly-maturing monomer with low acid sensitivity.
    905..1612    +  CDS            mNeonGreen: mNeonGreen is a basic (constitutively fluorescent) green/yellow fluorescent protein published in 2013, derived from Branchiostoma lanceolatum. It is reported to be a very rapidly-maturing monomer with moderate acid sensitivity.
   1641..1828    +  terminator     ADH1 terminator: S. cerevisiae ADH1; transcription terminator for the S. cerevisiae alcohol dehydrogenase 1 (ADH1) gene
   1903..3259    +  gene           kanMX: yeast selectable marker conferring kanamycin resistance (Wach et al., 1994)
   3364..3382    -  promoter       T7 promoter: promoter for bacteriophage T7 RNA polymerase
   3404..3457    -  CDS            lacI (fragment): lac repressor; lacI; The lac repressor binds to the lac operator to inhibit transcription in E. coli. This inhibition can be relieved by adding lactose or isopropyl-β-D-thiogalactopyranoside (IPTG).
   3640..4228    -  rep_origin     ori: high-copy-number ColE1/pMB1/pBR322/pUC origin of replication
   4399..5259    -  CDS            AmpR: β-lactamase; bla; confers resistance to ampicillin, carbenicillin, and related antibiotics
   5260..5364    -  promoter       AmpR promoter: bla
   5459..5494    +  CDS            rop (fragment): Rop protein, which maintains plasmids at low copy number; rop
   5596..39      +  misc_feature   bom (fragment) (across the origin): basis of mobility region from pBR322
>Addgene plasmid #173453 | pFA6a-mCherry-mNeonGreen-kanMX (pKBJ006) | addgene full sequence | sequence record 341920 | Addgene NGS Result
GCGGCATCAGAGCAGATTGTACTGAGAGTGCACCATATGGACATATTGTCGTTAGAACGCGGCTACAATT
AATACATAACCTTATGTATCATACACATACGATTTAGGTGACACTATAGAACGCGGCCGCCAGCTGAAGC
TTCGTACGCTGCAGGTCGACATGGTGAGCAAGGGCGAGGAGGATAACATGGCCATCATCAAGGAGTTCAT
GCGCTTCAAGGTGCACATGGAGGGCTCCGTGAACGGCCACGAGTTCGAGATCGAGGGCGAGGGCGAGGGC
CGCCCCTACGAGGGCACCCAGACCGCCAAGCTGAAGGTGACCAAGGGTGGCCCCCTGCCCTTCGCCTGGG
ACATCCTGTCCCCTCAGTTCATGTACGGCTCCAAGGCCTACGTGAAGCACCCCGCCGACATCCCCGACTA
CTTGAAGCTGTCCTTCCCCGAGGGCTTCAAGTGGGAGCGCGTGATGAACTTCGAGGACGGCGGCGTGGTG
ACCGTGACCCAGGACTCCTCCCTGCAGGACGGCGAGTTCATCTACAAGGTGAAGCTGCGCGGCACCAACT
TCCCCTCCGACGGCCCCGTAATGCAGAAGAAGACCATGGGCTGGGAGGCCTCCTCCGAGCGGATGTACCC
CGAGGACGGCGCCCTGAAGGGCGAGATCAAGCAGAGGCTGAAGCTGAAGGACGGCGGCCACTACGACGCT
GAGGTCAAGACCACCTACAAGGCCAAGAAGCCCGTGCAGCTGCCCGGCGCCTACAACGTCAACATCAAGT
TGGACATCACCTCCCACAACGAGGACTACACCATCGTGGAACAGTACGAACGCGCCGAGGGCCGCCACTC
CACCGGCGGCATGGACGAGCTGTACAAGCTCGACGGAGCAGGTGCTGGTGCTGGTGCTGGAGCAATGGTT
TCTAAGGGTGAAGAAGACAACATGGCTTCTTTGCCAGCTACTCACGAATTGCACATCTTCGGTTCTATCA
ACGGTGTTGACTTCGACATGGTTGGTCAAGGTACTGGTAACCCAAACGACGGTTACGAAGAATTGAACTT
GAAGTCTACTAAGGGTGACTTGCAATTCTCTCCATGGATCTTGGTTCCACACATCGGTTACGGTTTCCAC
CAATACTTGCCATACCCAGACGGTATGTCTCCATTCCAAGCTGCTATGGTTGACGGTTCTGGTTACCAAG
TTCACAGAACTATGCAATTCGAAGACGGTGCTTCTTTGACTGTTAACTACAGATACACTTACGAAGGTTC
TCACATCAAGGGTGAAGCTCAAGTTAAGGGTACTGGTTTCCCAGCTGACGGTCCAGTTATGACTAACTCT
TTGACTGCTGCTGACTGGTGTAGATCTAAGAAGACTTACCCAAACGACAAGACTATCATCTCTACTTTCA
AGTGGTCTTACACTACTGGTAACGGTAAGAGATACAGATCTACTGCTAGAACTACTTACACTTTCGCTAA
GCCAATGGCTGCTAACTACTTGAAGAACCAACCAATGTACGTTTTCAGAAAGACTGAATTGAAGCACTCT
AAGACTGAATTGAACTTCAAGGAATGGCAAAAGGCTTTCACTGACGTTATGGGTATGGACGAATTGTACA
AGGGATCCTAAGCGCGCCACTTCTAAATAAGCGAATTTCTTATGATTTATGATTTTTATTATTAAATAAG
TTATAAAAAAAATAAGTGTATACAAATTTTAAAGTGACTCTTAGGTTTTAAAACGAAAATTCTTATTCTT
GAGTAACTCTTTCCTGTAGGTCAGGTTGCTTTCTCAGGTATAGTATGAGGTCGCTCTTATTGACCACACC
TCTACCGGCAGATCCGCTAGGGATAACAGGGTAATATAGATCTGTTTAGCTTGCCTCGTCCCCGCCGGGT
CACCCGGCCAGCGACATGGAGGCCCAGAATACCCTCCTTGACAGTCTTGACGTGCGCAGCTCAGGGGCAT
GATGTGACTGTCGCCCGTACATTTAGCCCATACATCCCCATGTATAATCATTTGCATCCATACATTTTGA
TGGCCGCACGGCGCGAAGCAAAAATTACGGCTCCTCGCTGCAGACCTGCGAGCAGGGAAACGCTCCCCTC
ACAGACGCGTTGAATTGTCCCCACGCCGCGCCCCTGTAGAGAAATATAAAAGGTTAGGATTTGCCACTGA
GGTTCTTCTTTCATATACTTCCTTTTAAAATCTTGCTAGGATACAGTTCTCACATCACATCCGAACATAA
ACAACCATGGGTAAGGAAAAGACTCACGTTTCGAGGCCGCGATTAAATTCCAACATGGATGCTGATTTAT
ATGGGTATAAATGGGCTCGCGATAATGTCGGGCAATCAGGTGCGACAATCTATCGATTGTATGGGAAGCC
CGATGCGCCAGAGTTGTTTCTGAAACATGGCAAAGGTAGCGTTGCCAATGATGTTACAGATGAGATGGTC
AGACTAAACTGGCTGACGGAATTTATGCCTCTTCCGACCATCAAGCATTTTATCCGTACTCCTGATGATG
CATGGTTACTCACCACTGCGATCCCCGGCAAAACAGCATTCCAGGTATTAGAAGAATATCCTGATTCAGG
TGAAAATATTGTTGATGCGCTGGCAGTGTTCCTGCGCCGGTTGCATTCGATTCCTGTTTGTAATTGTCCT
TTTAACAGCGATCGCGTATTTCGTCTCGCTCAGGCGCAATCACGAATGAATAACGGTTTGGTTGATGCGA
GTGATTTTGATGACGAGCGTAATGGCTGGCCTGTTGAACAAGTCTGGAAAGAAATGCATAAGCTTTTGCC
ATTCTCACCGGATTCAGTCGTCACTCATGGTGATTTCTCACTTGATAACCTTATTTTTGACGAGGGGAAA
TTAATAGGTTGTATTGATGTTGGACGAGTCGGAATCGCAGACCGATACCAGGATCTTGCCATCCTATGGA
ACTGCCTCGGTGAGTTTTCTCCTTCATTACAGAAACGGCTTTTTCAAAAATATGGTATTGATAATCCTGA
TATGAATAAATTGCAGTTTCATTTGATGCTCGATGAGTTTTTCTAATCAGTACTGACAATAAAAAGATTC
TTGTTTTCAAGAACTTGTCATTTGTATAGTTTTTTTATATTGTAGTTGTTCTATTTTAATCAAATGTTAG
CGTGATTTATATTTTTTTTCGCCTCGACATCATCTGCCCAGATGCGAAGTTAAGTGCGCAGAAAGTAATA
TCATGCGTCAATCGTATGTGAATGCTGGTCGCTATACTGCTGTCGATTCGATACTAACGCCGCCATCCAG
TTTAAACGAGCTCGAATTCATCGATGATATCAGATCCACTAGTGGCCTATGCGGCCGCGGATCTGCCGGT
CTCCCTATAGTGAGTCGTATTAATTTCGATAAGCCAGGTTAACCTGCATTAATGAATCGGCCAACGCGCG
GGGAGAGGCGGTTTGCGTATTGGGCGCTCTTCCGCTTCCTCGCTCACTGACTCGCTGCGCTCGGTCGTTC
GGCTGCGGCGAGCGGTATCAGCTCACTCAAAGGCGGTAATACGGTTATCCACAGAATCAGGGGATAACGC
AGGAAAGAACATGTGAGCAAAAGGCCAGCAAAAGGCCAGGAACCGTAAAAAGGCCGCGTTGCTGGCGTTT
TTCCATAGGCTCCGCCCCCCTGACGAGCATCACAAAAATCGACGCTCAAGTCAGAGGTGGCGAAACCCGA
CAGGACTATAAAGATACCAGGCGTTTCCCCCTGGAAGCTCCCTCGTGCGCTCTCCTGTTCCGACCCTGCC
GCTTACCGGATACCTGTCCGCCTTTCTCCCTTCGGGAAGCGTGGCGCTTTCTCATAGCTCACGCTGTAGG
TATCTCAGTTCGGTGTAGGTCGTTCGCTCCAAGCTGGGCTGTGTGCACGAACCCCCCGTTCAGCCCGACC
GCTGCGCCTTATCCGGTAACTATCGTCTTGAGTCCAACCCGGTAAGACACGACTTATCGCCACTGGCAGC
AGCCACTGGTAACAGGATTAGCAGAGCGAGGTATGTAGGCGGTGCTACAGAGTTCTTGAAGTGGTGGCCT
AACTACGGCTACACTAGAAGAACAGTATTTGGTATCTGCGCTCTGCTGAAGCCAGTTACCTTCGGAAAAA
GAGTTGGTAGCTCTTGATCCGGCAAACAAACCACCGCTGGTAGCGGTGGTTTTTTTGTTTGCAAGCAGCA
GATTACGCGCAGAAAAAAAGGATCTCAAGAAGATCCTTTGATCTTTTCTACGGGGTCTGACGCTCAGTGG
AACGAAAACTCACGTTAAGGGATTTTGGTCATGAGATTATCAAAAAGGATCTTCACCTAGATCCTTTTAA
ATTAAAAATGAAGTTTTAAATCAATCTAAAGTATATATGAGTAAACTTGGTCTGACAGTTACCAATGCTT
AATCAGTGAGGCACCTATCTCAGCGATCTGTCTATTTCGTTCATCCATAGTTGCCTGACTCCCCGTCGTG
TAGATAACTACGATACGGGAGGGCTTACCATCTGGCCCCAGTGCTGCAATGATACCGCGAGACCCACGCT
CACCGGCTCCAGATTTATCAGCAATAAACCAGCCAGCCGGAAGGGCCGAGCGCAGAAGTGGTCCTGCAAC
TTTATCCGCCTCCATCCAGTCTATTAATTGTTGCCGGGAAGCTAGAGTAAGTAGTTCGCCAGTTAATAGT
TTGCGCAACGTTGTTGCCATTGCTACAGGCATCGTGGTGTCACGCTCGTCGTTTGGTATGGCTTCATTCA
GCTCCGGTTCCCAACGATCAAGGCGAGTTACATGATCCCCCATGTTGTGCAAAAAAGCGGTTAGCTCCTT
CGGTCCTCCGATCGTTGTCAGAAGTAAGTTGGCCGCAGTGTTATCACTCATGGTTATGGCAGCACTGCAT
AATTCTCTTACTGTCATGCCATCCGTAAGATGCTTTTCTGTGACTGGTGAGTACTCAACCAAGTCATTCT
GAGAATAGTGTATGCGGCGACCGAGTTGCTCTTGCCCGGCGTCAATACGGGATAATACCGCGCCACATAG
CAGAACTTTAAAAGTGCTCATCATTGGAAAACGTTCTTCGGGGCGAAAACTCTCAAGGATCTTACCGCTG
TTGAGATCCAGTTCGATGTAACCCACTCGTGCACCCAACTGATCTTCAGCATCTTTTACTTTCACCAGCG
TTTCTGGGTGAGCAAAAACAGGAAGGCAAAATGCCGCAAAAAAGGGAATAAGGGCGACACGGAAATGTTG
AATACTCATACTCTTCCTTTTTCAATATTATTGAAGCATTTATCAGGGTTATTGTCTCATGAGCGGATAC
ATATTTGAATGTATTTAGAAAAATAAACAAATAGGGGTTCCGCGCACATTTCCCCGAAAAGTGCCACCTG
ACGTCTAAGAAACCATTATTATCATGACATTAACCTATAAAAATAGGCGTATCACGAGGCCCTTTCGTCT
CGCGCGTTTCGGTGATGACGGTGAAAACCTCTGACACATGCAGCTCCCGGAGACGGTCACAGCTTGTCTG
TAAGCGGATGCCGGGAGCAGACAAGCCCGTCAGGGCGCGTCAGCGGGTGTTGGCGGGTGTCGGGGCTGGC
TTAACTAT
